Addgene plasmid #110414: pLKO.puro_shHuR 3UTR
Purpose: TRCN0000276186 (Target TTGTTAGTGTACAACTCATTT), silence human ELAVL1 (HuR) gene, puromycin selection
Depositing lab: Sandra Martha Gomes Dias. Depositing organization: Centro Nacional de Pesquisa em Energia e Materiais (CNPEM).
Backbone
  Vector backbone: pLKO.1 - TRC cloning vector
  Backbone manufacturer: #10878
  Backbone size w/o insert (bp): 8901
  Total vector size (bp): 7084
  Vector type: Mammalian Expression, Lentiviral, RNAi
  Selectable markers: Puromycin
Growth in bacteria
  Bacterial resistance: Ampicillin, 100 μg/mL
  Growth temperature: 37°C
  Growth strain: NEB Stable
  Copy number: High Copy
Gene/Insert
  Gene/Insert name: ELAVL1 (HuR)
  gRNA/shRNA sequence: TTGTTAGTGTACAACTCATTT
  Species: H. sapiens (human)
  Promoter: U6 (RNA PolIII)
  Cloning method: Restriction Enzyme; 5′ cloning site AgeI (destroyed during cloning); 3′ cloning site EcoRI (not destroyed)
  Sequencing primers: 5′ LKO.1 5' GACTATCATATGCTTACCGT
Terms and licenses: Academic/Nonprofit Terms; Industry Terms: Not Available to Industry
Depositor comments: See Addgene's pLKO family protocol http://www.addgene.org/plko on how to use the pLKO family vectors. Plasmid grows more slowly than standard plasmids.
How to cite: pLKO.puro_shHuR 3UTR was a gift from Sandra Martha Gomes Dias (Addgene plasmid # 110414 ; http://n2t.net/addgene:110414 ; RRID:Addgene_110414)
