[The description below was written by a language model from this plasmid's Addgene catalogue record and pLannotate feature annotations shown in this document.]
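Description:
pLKO.puro_shHuR 3UTR is a lentiviral RNAi plasmid built on the pLKO.1 TRC cloning vector and designed to silence the human ELAVL1 gene, which encodes the RNA-binding protein HuR. The hairpin corresponds to a TRC library clone, and the construct name suggests that it targets the 3′ untranslated region of the transcript. The shRNA oligonucleotide was inserted between the AgeI and EcoRI sites, destroying AgeI and retaining EcoRI. This places it directly downstream of the human U6 RNA polymerase III promoter, which drives hairpin transcription in mammalian cells. The hairpin itself is not annotated in the feature table, but it would fall in the gap between the U6 promoter and the cPPT/CTS element. The finished plasmid (about 7.1 kb) is smaller than the listed backbone, consistent with replacement of the parental vector's stuffer fragment.

The viral portion has a third-generation, self-inactivating layout. An RSV promoter fused to a truncated HIV-1 5′ LTR drives genomic RNA production in packaging cells. This is followed by the Ψ packaging signal with an adjoining gag fragment, the Rev response element for Rev-dependent nuclear export, the cPPT/CTS, and a ΔU3 3′ LTR that inactivates LTR promoter activity after integration. Within the provirus, a human PGK promoter expresses puromycin N-acetyltransferase, allowing selection of stably transduced cells. Outside the LTRs are an SV40 polyadenylation signal and origin, an f1 origin, remnants of lac and T7/T3 cloning elements, the ampicillin resistance gene, and a high-copy ColE1/pUC origin for propagation in E. coli. The depositor notes slower growth than typical plasmids. The construct is used for transient or stable HuR knockdown in human cells by transfection or lentiviral transduction.
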