Features (pLannotate 1.2.2; 25 found; start..end, strand, type, name):
      1..227     +  promoter       RSV promoter: Rous sarcoma virus enhancer/promoter
    228..408     +  LTR            5' LTR (truncated): truncated 5' long terminal repeat (LTR) from HIV-1
    455..580     +  misc_feature   HIV-1 Ψ: packaging signal of human immunodeficiency virus type 1
    564..927     +  CDS            HIV-1 gag (fragment): gag protein from human immunodeficiency virus 1; gag
   1073..1306    +  misc_feature   RRE: The Rev response element (RRE) of HIV-1 allows for Rev-dependent mRNA export from the nucleus to the cytoplasm.
   1683..1783    +  CDS            Rev (fragment): human immunodeficiency virus 1 (HIV-1) Rev protein; rev; enhances nuclear export of unspliced and incompletely spliced viral mRNAs
   1833..2073    +  promoter       U6 promoter: RNA polymerase III promoter for human U6 snRNA
   2178..2295    +  misc_feature   cPPT/CTS: central polypurine tract and central termination sequence of HIV-1
   2344..2854    +  promoter       hPGK promoter: human phosphoglycerate kinase 1 promoter
   2876..3475    +  CDS            PuroR: puromycin N-acetyltransferase; pac from Streptomyces alboniger; confers resistance to puromycin
   3518..3601    +  CDS            nef (fragment): NEF_HV1Z2 - Experimental evidence at protein level: Swiss-Prot protein existence level 1. Extracellular Nef protein targets CD4(+) T-lymphocytes for apoptosis by interacting with CXCR4 surface receptors. From Human immunodeficiency virus type 1 group M subtype D (isolate Z2/CDC-Z34) (HIV-1).
   3603..3836    +  LTR            3' LTR (ΔU3): self-inactivating 3' long terminal repeat (LTR) from HIV-1
   3908..4029    +  polyA_signal   SV40 poly(A) signal: SV40 polyadenylation signal
   4069..4204    +  rep_origin     SV40 ori: SV40 origin of replication
   4225..4243    -  promoter       T7 promoter: promoter for bacteriophage T7 RNA polymerase
   4251..4406    +  CDS            lacZα (fragment): LacZα fragment of β-galactosidase; lacZ fragment
   4411..4839    +  rep_origin     f1 ori (sequence partly withheld): f1 bacteriophage origin of replication; arrow indicates direction of (+) strand synthesis
   4892..4996    +  promoter       AmpR promoter: bla
   4997..5857    +  CDS            AmpR: β-lactamase; bla; confers resistance to ampicillin, carbenicillin, and related antibiotics
   6028..6616    +  rep_origin     ori: high-copy-number ColE1/pMB1/pBR322/pUC origin of replication
   6799..6891    +  CDS            lacI (fragment): lac repressor; lacI; The lac repressor binds to the lac operator to inhibit transcription in E. coli. This inhibition can be relieved by adding lactose or isopropyl-β-D-thiogalactopyranoside (IPTG).
   6904..6925    +  protein_bind   CAP binding site: CAP binding activates transcription in the presence of cAMP. E. coli catabolite activator protein
   6940..6970    +  promoter       lac promoter: promoter for the E. coli lac operon
   6978..6994    +  protein_bind   lac operator: The lac repressor binds to the lac operator to inhibit transcription in E. coli. This inhibition can be relieved by adding lactose or isopropyl-β-D-thiogalactopyranoside (IPTG). lac repressor encoded by lacI
   7039..7057    +  promoter       T3 promoter: promoter for bacteriophage T3 RNA polymerase
>Addgene plasmid #110414 | pLKO.puro_shHuR 3UTR | addgene full sequence | sequence record 213427 | Addgene NGS Result
TGTAGTCTTATGCAATACTCTTGTAGTCTTGCAACATGGTAACGATGAGTTAGCAACATGCCTTACAAGG
AGAGAAAAAGCACCGTGCATGCCGATTGGTGGAAGTAAGGTGGTACGATCGTGCCTTATTAGGAAGGCAA
CAGACGGGTCTGACATGGATTGGACGAACCACTGAATTGCCGCATTGCAGAGATATTGTATTTAAGTGCC
TAGCTCGATACATAAACGGGTCTCTCTGGTTAGACCAGATCTGAGCCTGGGAGCTCTCTGGCTAACTAGG
GAACCCACTGCTTAAGCCTCAATAAAGCTTGCCTTGAGTGCTTCAAGTAGTGTGTGCCCGTCTGTTGTGT
GACTCTGGTAACTAGAGATCCCTCAGACCCTTTTAGTCAGTGTGGAAAATCTCTAGCAGTGGCGCCCGAA
CAGGGACTTGAAAGCGAAAGGGAAACCAGAGGAGCTCTCTCGACGCAGGACTCGGCTTGCTGAAGCGCGC
ACGGCAAGAGGCGAGGGGCGGCGACTGGTGAGTACGCCAAAAATTTTGACTAGCGGAGGCTAGAAGGAGA
GAGATGGGTGCGAGAGCGTCAGTATTAAGCGGGGGAGAATTAGATCGCGATGGGAAAAAATTCGGTTAAG
GCCAGGGGGAAAGAAAAAATATAAATTAAAACATATAGTATGGGCAAGCAGGGAGCTAGAACGATTCGCA
GTTAATCCTGGCCTGTTAGAAACATCAGAAGGCTGTAGACAAATACTGGGACAGCTACAACCATCCCTTC
AGACAGGATCAGAAGAACTTAGATCATTATATAATACAGTAGCAACCCTCTATTGTGTGCATCAAAGGAT
AGAGATAAAAGACACCAAGGAAGCTTTAGACAAGATAGAGGAAGAGCAAAACAAAAGTAAGACCACCGCA
CAGCAAGCGGCCGCTGATCTTCAGACCTGGAGGAGGAGATATGAGGGACAATTGGAGAAGTGAATTATAT
AAATATAAAGTAGTAAAAATTGAACCATTAGGAGTAGCACCCACCAAGGCAAAGAGAAGAGTGGTGCAGA
GAGAAAAAAGAGCAGTGGGAATAGGAGCTTTGTTCCTTGGGTTCTTGGGAGCAGCAGGAAGCACTATGGG
CGCAGCGTCAATGACGCTGACGGTACAGGCCAGACAATTATTGTCTGGTATAGTGCAGCAGCAGAACAAT
TTGCTGAGGGCTATTGAGGCGCAACAGCATCTGTTGCAACTCACAGTCTGGGGCATCAAGCAGCTCCAGG
CAAGAATCCTGGCTGTGGAAAGATACCTAAAGGATCAACAGCTCCTGGGGATTTGGGGTTGCTCTGGAAA
ACTCATTTGCACCACTGCTGTGCCTTGGAATGCTAGTTGGAGTAATAAATCTCTGGAACAGATTTGGAAT
CACACGACCTGGATGGAGTGGGACAGAGAAATTAACAATTACACAAGCTTAATACACTCCTTAATTGAAG
AATCGCAAAACCAGCAAGAAAAGAATGAACAAGAATTATTGGAATTAGATAAATGGGCAAGTTTGTGGAA
TTGGTTTAACATAACAAATTGGCTGTGGTATATAAAATTATTCATAATGATAGTAGGAGGCTTGGTAGGT
TTAAGAATAGTTTTTGCTGTACTTTCTATAGTGAATAGAGTTAGGCAGGGATATTCACCATTATCGTTTC
AGACCCACCTCCCAACCCCGAGGGGACCCGACAGGCCCGAAGGAATAGAAGAAGAAGGTGGAGAGAGAGA
CAGAGACAGATCCATTCGATTAGTGAACGGATCTCGACGGTATCGATCACGAGACTAGCCTCGAGCGGCC
GCCCCCTTCACCGAGGGCCTATTTCCCATGATTCCTTCATATTTGCATATACGATACAAGGCTGTTAGAG
AGATAATTGGAATTAATTTGACTGTAAACACAAAGATATTAGTACAAAATACGTGACGTAGAAAGTAATA
ATTTCTTGGGTAGTTTGCAGTTTTAAAATTATGTTTTAAAATGGACTATCATATGCTTACCGTAACTTGA
AAGTATTTCGATTTCTTGGCTTTATATATCTTGTGGAAAGGACGAAACACCGGTTGTTAGTGTACAACTC
ATTTCTCGAGAAATGAGTTGTACACTAACAATTTTTGAATTCTCGACCTCGAGACAAATGGCAGTATTCA
TCCACAATTTTAAAAGAAAAGGGGGGATTGGGGGGTACAGTGCAGGGGAAAGAATAGTAGACATAATAGC
AACAGACATACAAACTAAAGAATTACAAAAACAAATTACAAAAATTCAAAATTTTCGGGTTTATTACAGG
GACAGCAGAGATCCACTTTGGCCGCGGCTCGAGGGGGTTGGGGTTGCGCCTTTTCCAAGGCAGCCCTGGG
TTTGCGCAGGGACGCGGCTGCTCTGGGCGTGGTTCCGGGAAACGCAGCGGCGCCGACCCTGGGTCTCGCA
CATTCTTCACGTCCGTTCGCAGCGTCACCCGGATCTTCGCCGCTACCCTTGTGGGCCCCCCGGCGACGCT
TCCTGCTCCGCCCCTAAGTCGGGAAGGTTCCTTGCGGTTCGCGGCGTGCCGGACGTGACAAACGGAAGCC
GCACGTCTCACTAGTACCCTCGCAGACGGACAGCGCCAGGGAGCAATGGCAGCGCGCCGACCGCGATGGG
CTGTGGCCAATAGCGGCTGCTCAGCAGGGCGCGCCGAGAGCAGCGGCCGGGAAGGGGCGGTGCGGGAGGC
GGGGTGTGGGGCGGTAGTGTGGGCCCTGTTCCTGCCCGCGCGGTGTTCCGCATTCTGCAAGCCTCCGGAG
CGCACGTCGGCAGTCGGCTCCCTCGTTGACCGAATCACCGACCTCTCTCCCCAGGGGGATCCACCGGAGC
TTACCATGACCGAGTACAAGCCCACGGTGCGCCTCGCCACCCGCGACGACGTCCCCAGGGCCGTACGCAC
CCTCGCCGCCGCGTTCGCCGACTACCCCGCCACGCGCCACACCGTCGATCCGGACCGCCACATCGAGCGG
GTCACCGAGCTGCAAGAACTCTTCCTCACGCGCGTCGGGCTCGACATCGGCAAGGTGTGGGTCGCGGACG
ACGGCGCCGCGGTGGCGGTCTGGACCACGCCGGAGAGCGTCGAAGCGGGGGCGGTGTTCGCCGAGATCGG
CCCGCGCATGGCCGAGTTGAGCGGTTCCCGGCTGGCCGCGCAGCAACAGATGGAAGGCCTCCTGGCGCCG
CACCGGCCCAAGGAGCCCGCGTGGTTCCTGGCCACCGTCGGCGTCTCGCCCGACCACCAGGGCAAGGGTC
TGGGCAGCGCCGTCGTGCTCCCCGGAGTGGAGGCGGCCGAGCGCGCCGGGGTGCCCGCCTTCCTGGAGAC
CTCCGCGCCCCGCAACCTCCCCTTCTACGAGCGGCTCGGCTTCACCGTCACCGCCGACGTCGAGGTGCCC
GAAGGACCGCGCACCTGGTGCATGACCCGCAAGCCCGGTGCCTGACGCCCGCCCCACGACCCGCAGCGCC
CGACCGAAAGGAGCGCACGACCCCATGCATCGGTACCTTTAAGACCAATGACTTACAAGGCAGCTGTAGA
TCTTAGCCACTTTTTAAAAGAAAAGGGGGGACTGGAAGGGCTAATTCACTCCCAACGAAGACAAGATCTG
CTTTTTGCTTGTACTGGGTCTCTCTGGTTAGACCAGATCTGAGCCTGGGAGCTCTCTGGCTAACTAGGGA
ACCCACTGCTTAAGCCTCAATAAAGCTTGCCTTGAGTGCTTCAAGTAGTGTGTGCCCGTCTGTTGTGTGA
CTCTGGTAACTAGAGATCCCTCAGACCCTTTTAGTCAGTGTGGAAAATCTCTAGCAGTAGTAGTTCATGT
CATCTTATTATTCAGTATTTATAACTTGCAAAGAAATGAATATCAGAGAGTGAGAGGAACTTGTTTATTG
CAGCTTATAATGGTTACAAATAAAGCAATAGCATCACAAATTTCACAAATAAAGCATTTTTTTCACTGCA
TTCTAGTTGTGGTTTGTCCAAACTCATCAATGTATCTTATCATGTCTGGCTCTAGCTATCCCGCCCCTAA
CTCCGCCCATCCCGCCCCTAACTCCGCCCAGTTCCGCCCATTCTCCGCCCCATGGCTGACTAATTTTTTT
TATTTATGCAGAGGCCGAGGCCGCCTCGGCCTCTGAGCTATTCCAGAAGTAGTGAGGAGGCTTTTTTGGA
GGCCTAGGGACGTACCCAATTCGCCCTATAGTGAGTCGTATTACGCGCGCTCACTGGCCGTCGTTTTACA
ACGTCGTGACTGGGAAAACCCTGGCGTTACCCAACTTAATCGCCTTGCAGCACATCCCCCTTTCGCCAGC
TGGCGTAATAGCGAAGAGGCCCGCACCGATCGCCCTTCCCAACAGTTGCGCAGCCTGAATGGCGAATGGG
[124 nt withheld, positions 4411-4534]
C
[91 nt withheld, positions 4536-4626]
A
[49 nt withheld, positions 4628-4676]
CCTTTGACGTTGGAGTCCACGTTCTTT
[37 nt withheld, positions 4704-4740]
ACCCTATCTCGGTCTATTCTTTTGATTTATAAGGGATTTTGCCGATTTCGGCCTATTGGTTAAAAAATGA
GCTGATTTAACAAAAATTTAACGCGAATTTTAACAAAATATTAACGCTTACAATTTAGGTGGCACTTTTC
GGGGAAATGTGCGCGGAACCCCTATTTGTTTATTTTTCTAAATACATTCAAATATGTATCCGCTCATGAG
ACAATAACCCTGATAAATGCTTCAATAATATTGAAAAAGGAAGAGTATGAGTATTCAACATTTCCGTGTC
GCCCTTATTCCCTTTTTTGCGGCATTTTGCCTTCCTGTTTTTGCTCACCCAGAAACGCTGGTGAAAGTAA
AAGATGCTGAAGATCAGTTGGGTGCACGAGTGGGTTACATCGAACTGGATCTCAACAGCGGTAAGATCCT
TGAGAGTTTTCGCCCCGAAGAACGTTTTCCAATGATGAGCACTTTTAAAGTTCTGCTATGTGGCGCGGTA
TTATCCCGTATTGACGCCGGGCAAGAGCAACTCGGTCGCCGCATACACTATTCTCAGAATGACTTGGTTG
AGTACTCACCAGTCACAGAAAAGCATCTTACGGATGGCATGACAGTAAGAGAATTATGCAGTGCTGCCAT
AACCATGAGTGATAACACTGCGGCCAACTTACTTCTGACAACGATCGGAGGACCGAAGGAGCTAACCGCT
TTTTTGCACAACATGGGGGATCATGTAACTCGCCTTGATCGTTGGGAACCGGAGCTGAATGAAGCCATAC
CAAACGACGAGCGTGACACCACGATGCCTGTAGCAATGGCAACAACGTTGCGCAAACTATTAACTGGCGA
ACTACTTACTCTAGCTTCCCGGCAACAATTAATAGACTGGATGGAGGCGGATAAAGTTGCAGGACCACTT
CTGCGCTCGGCCCTTCCGGCTGGCTGGTTTATTGCTGATAAATCTGGAGCCGGTGAGCGTGGGTCTCGCG
GTATCATTGCAGCACTGGGGCCAGATGGTAAGCCCTCCCGTATCGTAGTTATCTACACGACGGGGAGTCA
GGCAACTATGGATGAACGAAATAGACAGATCGCTGAGATAGGTGCCTCACTGATTAAGCATTGGTAACTG
TCAGACCAAGTTTACTCATATATACTTTAGATTGATTTAAAACTTCATTTTTAATTTAAAAGGATCTAGG
TGAAGATCCTTTTTGATAATCTCATGACCAAAATCCCTTAACGTGAGTTTTCGTTCCACTGAGCGTCAGA
CCCCGTAGAAAAGATCAAAGGATCTTCTTGAGATCCTTTTTTTCTGCGCGTAATCTGCTGCTTGCAAACA
AAAAAACCACCGCTACCAGCGGTGGTTTGTTTGCCGGATCAAGAGCTACCAACTCTTTTTCCGAAGGTAA
CTGGCTTCAGCAGAGCGCAGATACCAAATACTGTTCTTCTAGTGTAGCCGTAGTTAGGCCACCACTTCAA
GAACTCTGTAGCACCGCCTACATACCTCGCTCTGCTAATCCTGTTACCAGTGGCTGCTGCCAGTGGCGAT
AAGTCGTGTCTTACCGGGTTGGACTCAAGACGATAGTTACCGGATAAGGCGCAGCGGTCGGGCTGAACGG
GGGGTTCGTGCACACAGCCCAGCTTGGAGCGAACGACCTACACCGAACTGAGATACCTACAGCGTGAGCT
ATGAGAAAGCGCCACGCTTCCCGAAGGGAGAAAGGCGGACAGGTATCCGGTAAGCGGCAGGGTCGGAACA
GGAGAGCGCACGAGGGAGCTTCCAGGGGGAAACGCCTGGTATCTTTATAGTCCTGTCGGGTTTCGCCACC
TCTGACTTGAGCGTCGATTTTTGTGATGCTCGTCAGGGGGGCGGAGCCTATGGAAAAACGCCAGCAACGC
GGCCTTTTTACGGTTCCTGGCCTTTTGCTGGCCTTTTGCTCACATGTTCTTTCCTGCGTTATCCCCTGAT
TCTGTGGATAACCGTATTACCGCCTTTGAGTGAGCTGATACCGCTCGCCGCAGCCGAACGACCGAGCGCA
GCGAGTCAGTGAGCGAGGAAGCGGAAGAGCGCCCAATACGCAAACCGCCTCTCCCCGCGCGTTGGCCGAT
TCATTAATGCAGCTGGCACGACAGGTTTCCCGACTGGAAAGCGGGCAGTGAGCGCAACGCAATTAATGTG
AGTTAGCTCACTCATTAGGCACCCCAGGCTTTACACTTTATGCTTCCGGCTCGTATGTTGTGTGGAATTG
TGAGCGGATAACAATTTCACACAGGAAACAGCTATGACCATGATTACGCCAAGCGCGCAATTAACCCTCA
CTAAAGGGAACAAAAGCTGGAGCTGCAAGCTTAA
